Addgene plasmid #200094: WT GLUT1-FLAG
Purpose: WT human GLUT1 with a C-terminal 3xFLAG tag in pQCXIP vector
Depositing lab: Jason MacGurn. Depositing organization: Vanderbilt University. Publication: Lysosomal trafficking of the glucose transporter GLUT1 requires sequential regulation by TXNIP and ubiquitin. Qualls-Histed SJ, Nielsen CP, MacGurn JA. iScience. 2023 Feb 6;26(3):106150. doi: 10.1016/j.isci.2023.106150. eCollection 2023 Mar 17. PubMed 36890792.
Backbone
  Vector backbone: pQCXIP
  Backbone manufacturer: ClonTech
  Backbone size w/o insert (bp): 7230
  Total vector size (bp): 8713
  Vector type: Mammalian Expression, Retroviral
  Selectable markers: Puromycin
Growth in bacteria
  Bacterial resistance: Ampicillin, 100 μg/mL
  Growth temperature: 37°C
  Growth strain: NEB Stable
  Copy number: High Copy
Gene/Insert
  Gene/Insert name: GLUT1
  Species: H. sapiens (human)
  Insert size (bp): 1483
  GenBank ID: NM_006516.4
  Entrez Gene: SLC2A1 (a.k.a. CSE, DYT17, DYT18, DYT9, EIG12, GLUT, GLUT-1, GLUT1, GLUT1DS, HTLVR, PED, SDCHCN)
  Promoter: CMV
  Tag / fusion protein: FLAG (C terminal on backbone)
  Cloning method: Restriction Enzyme; 5′ cloning site NotI (not destroyed); 3′ cloning site BamHI (not destroyed)
  Sequencing primers: 5′ AACCGTCAGATCGCCTGGAG
Terms and licenses: Academic/Nonprofit Terms; Industry Terms: Not Available to Industry
How to cite: WT GLUT1-FLAG was a gift from Jason MacGurn (Addgene plasmid # 200094 ; http://n2t.net/addgene:200094 ; RRID:Addgene_200094)
