[The description below was written by a language model from this plasmid's Addgene catalogue record and pLannotate feature annotations shown in this document.]
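Description:
WT GLUT1-FLAG is a self-inactivating gammaretroviral expression vector built on the pQCXIP backbone, carrying wild-type human GLUT1 (SLC2A1, the facilitative glucose transporter) fused to a C-terminal 3xFLAG epitope tag. The 8.7 kb plasmid is propagated in E. coli through a high-copy ColE1/pUC-type origin and an ampicillin resistance gene. The GLUT1 coding sequence was inserted between NotI and BamHI sites, both of which are retained, with the FLAG tag supplied from the backbone. The automated annotation recognises only a short fragment of the 3xFLAG sequence downstream of the SLC2A1 reading frame.

The viral genome is transcribed in packaging cells from a hybrid 5' element in which a CMV enhancer/promoter is joined to a truncated murine sarcoma virus LTR. This is followed by the Ψ packaging signal and a truncated, start-codon-deficient gag region that aids encapsidation. The 3' LTR lacks U3, so after reverse transcription and integration the LTR promoter activity is lost and expression depends on the internal CMV immediate early enhancer/promoter. That promoter drives a bicistronic transcript: GLUT1-FLAG first, then an EMCV IRES that allows translation of puromycin N-acetyltransferase, linking puromycin selection of transduced cells to transgene expression. Several small annotated fragments (chicken β-actin promoter, dmpM, Mos, env, rop, bom) appear to be backbone remnants or incidental matches rather than functional parts.

The construct suits transient transfection or the generation of stable mammalian cell lines by retroviral transduction. The tag allows detection or immunoprecipitation of GLUT1, and the associated publication concerns lysosomal trafficking of GLUT1 regulated by TXNIP and ubiquitin.
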