Features (pLannotate 1.2.2; 23 found; start..end, strand, type, name):
      1..380     +  enhancer       CMV enhancer: human cytomegalovirus immediate early enhancer
    381..584     +  promoter       CMV promoter: human cytomegalovirus (CMV) immediate early promoter
    585..760     +  LTR            5' LTR (truncated): truncated long terminal repeat from Moloney murine sarcoma virus
    882..1156    +  misc_feature   MESV Ψ (fragment): packaging signal of murine embryonic stem cell virus
   1223..1639    +  CDS            gag (truncated): truncated Moloney murine leukemia virus (MMLV) gag gene lacking the start codon
   1676..1979    +  enhancer       CMV enhancer: human cytomegalovirus immediate early enhancer
   1980..2183    +  promoter       CMV promoter: human cytomegalovirus (CMV) immediate early promoter
   2322..3797    +  CDS            SLC2A1: GTR1_HUMAN - Also known as GLUT1 From Homo sapiens (Human).
   3860..3883    +  CDS            3xFLAG (fragment): three tandem FLAG® epitope tags
   3895..3915    -  promoter       chicken β-actin promoter (fragment): contains a 21-bp deletion relative to the standard chicken β-actin promoter
   4023..4485    +  misc_feature   IRES: internal ribosome entry site (IRES) of the encephalomyocarditis virus (EMCV)
   4518..5117    +  CDS            PuroR: puromycin N-acetyltransferase; pac from Streptomyces alboniger; confers resistance to puromycin
   5167..5232    +  CDS            dmpM (fragment): DMPM_STRAD - Protein inferred from homology: Swiss-Prot protein existence level 3. From Streptomyces alboniger.
   5245..5316    +  CDS            Mos (fragment): MOS_MOUSE - Experimental evidence at transcript level: Swiss-Prot protein existence level 2. From Mus musculus (Mouse).
   5349..5449    +  CDS            env (fragment): murine leukemia virus gPr80 envelope polyprotein precursor; env; proteolytically cleaved into gp70SU and p15TM subunits
   5491..5916    +  LTR            3' LTR (ΔU3): self-inactivating 3' long terminal repeat (LTR) from Moloney murine leukemia virus
   5985..6025    +  CDS            rop (fragment): Rop protein, which maintains plasmids at low copy number; rop
   6127..6165    +  misc_feature   bom (fragment): basis of mobility region from pBR322
   6182..6511    +  promoter       SV40 promoter: SV40 enhancer and early promoter
   6517..6618    +  misc_feature   bom (fragment): basis of mobility region from pBR322
   6804..7392    -  rep_origin     ori: high-copy-number ColE1/pMB1/pBR322/pUC origin of replication
   7563..8423    -  CDS            AmpR: β-lactamase; bla; confers resistance to ampicillin, carbenicillin, and related antibiotics
   8424..8528    -  promoter       AmpR promoter: bla
>Addgene plasmid #200094 | WT GLUT1-FLAG | addgene full sequence | sequence record 401489 | Addgene NGS Result
GACATTGATTATTGACTAGTTATTAATAGTAATCAATTACGGGGTCATTAGTTCATAGCCCATATATGGA
GTTCCGCGTTACATAACTTACGGTAAATGGCCCGCCTGGCTGACCGCCCAACGACCCCCGCCCATTGACG
TCAATAATGACGTATGTTCCCATAGTAACGCCAATAGGGACTTTCCATTGACGTCAATGGGTGGAGTATT
TACGGTAAACTGCCCACTTGGCAGTACATCAAGTGTATCATATGCCAAGTACGCCCCCTATTGACGTCAA
TGACGGTAAATGGCCCGCCTGGCATTATGCCCAGTACATGACCTTATGGGACTTTCCTACTTGGCAGTAC
ATCTACGTATTAGTCATCGCTATTACCATGGTGATGCGGTTTTGGCAGTACATCAATGGGCGTGGATAGC
GGTTTGACTCACGGGGATTTCCAAGTCTCCACCCCATTGACGTCAATGGGAGTTTGTTTTGGCACCAAAA
TCAACGGGACTTTCCAAAATGTCGTAACAACTCCGCCCCATTGACGCAAATGGGCGGTAGGCGTGTACGG
TGGGAGGTCTATATAAGCAGAGCTCAATAAAAGAGCCCACAACCCCTCACTCGGCGCGCCAGTCTTCCGA
TAGACTGCGTCGCCCGGGTACCCGTATTCCCAATAAAGCCTCTTGCTGTTTGCATCCGAATCGTGGTCTC
GCTGTTCCTTGGGAGGGTCTCCTCTGAGTGATTGACTACCCACGACGGGGGTCTTTCATTTGGGGGCTCG
TCCGGGATTTGGAGACCCCTGCCCAGGGACCACCGACCCACCACCGGGAGGTAAGCTGGCCAGCAACTTA
TCTGTGTCTGTCCGATTGTCTAGTGTCTATGTTTGATGTTATGCGCCTGCGTCTGTACTAGTTAGCTAAC
TAGCTCTGTATCTGGCGGACCCGTGGTGGAACTGACGAGTTCTGAACACCCGGCCGCAACCCTGGGAGAC
GTCCCAGGGACTTTGGGGGCCGTTTTTGTGGCCCGACCTGAGGAAGGGAGTCGATGTGGAATCCGACCCC
GTCAGGATATGTGGTTCTGGTAGGAGACGAGAACCTAAAACAGTTCCCGCCTCCGTCTGAATTTTTGCTT
TCGGTTTGGAACCGAAGCCGCGCGTCTTGTCTGCTGCAGCGCTGCAGCATCGTTCTGTGTTGTCTCTGTC
TGACTGTGTTTCTGTATTTGTCTGAAAATTAGGGCCAGACTGTTACCACTCCCTTAAGTTTGACCTTAGG
TCACTGGAAAGATGTCGAGCGGATCGCTCACAACCAGTCGGTAGATGTCAAGAAGAGACGTTGGGTTACC
TTCTGCTCTGCAGAATGGCCAACCTTTAACGTCGGATGGCCGCGAGACGGCACCTTTAACCGAGACCTCA
TCACCCAGGTTAAGATCAAGGTCTTTTCACCTGGCCCGCATGGACACCCAGACCAGGTCCCCTACATCGT
GACCTGGGAAGCCTTGGCTTTTGACCCCCCTCCCTGGGTCAAGCCCTTTGTACACCCTAAGCCTCCGCCT
CCTCTTCCTCCATCCGCCCCGTCTCTCCCCCTTGAACCTCCTCGTTCGACCCCGCCTCGATCCTCCCTTT
ATCCAGCCCTCACTCCTTCTCTAGGCGCCGGAATTGAAGATCTGGGGGATCGATCCTCTAGAGTCCGTTA
CATAACTTACGGTAAATGGCCCGCCTGGCTGACCGCCCAACGACCCCCGCCCATTGACGTCAATAATGAC
GTATGTTCCCATAGTAACGCCAATAGGGACTTTCCATTGACGTCAATGGGTGGAGTATTTACGGTAAACT
GCCCACTTGGCAGTACATCAAGTGTATCATATGCCAAGTACGCCCCCTATTGACGTCAATGACGGTAAAT
GGCCCGCCTGGCATTATGCCCAGTACATGACCTTATGGGACTTTCCTACTTGGCAGTACATCTACGTATT
AGTCATCGCTATTACCATGGTGATGCGGTTTTGGCAGTACATCAATGGGCGTGGATAGCGGTTTGACTCA
CGGGGATTTCCAAGTCTCCACCCCATTGACGTCAATGGGAGTTTGTTTTGGCACCAAAATCAACGGGACT
TTCCAAAATGTCGTAACAACTCCGCCCCATTGACGCAAATGGGCGGTAGGCGTGTACGGTGGGAGGTCTA
TATAAGCAGAGCTCGTTTAGTGAACCGTCAGATCGCCTGGAGACGCCATCCACGCTGTTTTGACCTCCAT
AGAAGACACCGGGACCGATCCAGCCTCCGCGGCCGGGAACGGTGCATTGGAACGGACCTGCAGGAATTGA
TCCGCGGCCGCATGGAGCCCAGCAGCAAGAAGCTGACGGGTCGCCTCATGCTGGCCGTGGGAGGAGCAGT
GCTTGGCTCCCTGCAGTTTGGCTACAACACTGGAGTCATCAATGCCCCCCAGAAGGTGATCGAGGAGTTC
TACAACCAGACATGGGTCCACCGCTATGGGGAGAGCATCCTGCCCACCACGCTCACCACGCTCTGGTCCC
TCTCAGTGGCCATCTTTTCTGTTGGGGGCATGATTGGCTCCTTCTCTGTGGGCCTTTTCGTTAACCGCTT
TGGCCGGCGGAATTCAATGCTGATGATGAACCTGCTGGCCTTCGTGTCCGCCGTGCTCATGGGCTTCTCG
AAACTGGGCAAGTCCTTTGAGATGCTGATCCTGGGCCGCTTCATCATCGGTGTGTACTGCGGCCTGACCA
CAGGCTTCGTGCCCATGTATGTGGGTGAAGTGTCACCCACAGCCCTTCGTGGGGCCCTGGGCACCCTGCA
CCAGCTGGGCATCGTCGTCGGCATCCTCATCGCCCAGGTGTTCGGCCTGGACTCCATCATGGGCAACAAG
GACCTGTGGCCCCTGCTGCTGAGCATCATCTTCATCCCGGCCCTGCTGCAGTGCATCGTGCTGCCCTTCT
GCCCCGAGAGTCCCCGCTTCCTGCTCATCAACCGCAACGAGGAGAACCGGGCCAAGAGTGTGCTAAAGAA
GCTGCGCGGGACAGCTGACGTGACCCATGACCTGCAGGAGATGAAGGAAGAGAGTCGGCAGATGATGCGG
GAGAAGAAGGTCACCATCCTGGAGCTGTTCCGCTCCCCCGCCTACCGCCAGCCCATCCTCATCGCTGTGG
TGCTGCAGCTGTCCCAGCAGCTGTCTGGCATCAACGCTGTCTTCTATTACTCCACGAGCATCTTCGAGAA
GGCGGGGGTGCAGCAGCCTGTGTATGCCACCATTGGCTCCGGTATCGTCAACACGGCCTTCACTGTCGTG
TCGCTGTTTGTGGTGGAGCGAGCAGGCCGGCGGACCCTGCACCTCATAGGCCTCGCTGGCATGGCGGGTT
GTGCCATACTCATGACCATCGCGCTAGCACTGCTGGAGCAGCTACCCTGGATGTCCTATCTGAGCATCGT
GGCCATCTTTGGCTTTGTGGCCTTCTTTGAAGTGGGTCCTGGCCCCATCCCATGGTTCATCGTGGCTGAA
CTCTTCAGCCAGGGTCCACGTCCAGCTGCCATTGCCGTTGCAGGCTTCTCCAACTGGACCTCAAATTTCA
TTGTGGGCATGTGCTTCCAGTATGTGGAGCAACTGTGTGGTCCCTACGTCTTCATCATCTTCACTGTGCT
CCTGGTTCTGTTCTTCATCTTCACCTACTTCAAAGTTCCTGAGACTAAAGGCCGGACCTTCGATGAGATC
GCTTCCGGCTTCCGGCAGGGGGGAGCCAGCCAAAGTGACAAGACACCCGAGGAGCTGTTCCATCCCCTGG
GGGCTGATTCCCAAGTGGGATCCTCAAGTTTGCCGGGCGACTATAAAGACCACGACGGTGACTACAAGGA
CCACGATATAGATTACAAAGATGACGACGATAAATGAGGAATTCCGCCCCCCCCCCCCCCCCCCCTCTCC
CTCCCCCCCCCCTAACGTTACTGGCCGAAGCCGCTTGGAATAAGGCCGGTGTGCGTTTGTCTATATGTTA
TTTTCCACCATATTGCCGTCTTTTGGCAATGTGAGGGCCCGGAAACCTGGCCCTGTCTTCTTGACGAGCA
TTCCTAGGGGTCTTTCCCCTCTCGCCAAAGGAATGCAAGGTCTGTTGAATGTCGTGAAGGAAGCAGTTCC
TCTGGAAGCTTCTTGAAGACAAACAACGTCTGTAGCGACCCTTTGCAGGCAGCGGAACCCCCCACCTGGC
GACAGGTGCCTCTGCGGCCAAAAGCCACGTGTATAAGATACACCTGCAAAGGCGGCACAACCCCAGTGCC
ACGTTGTGAGTTGGATAGTTGTGGAAAGAGTCAAATGGCTCTCCTCAAGCGTATTCAACAAGGGGCTGAA
GGATGCCCAGAAGGTACCCCATTGTATGGGATCTGATCTGGGGCCTCGGTGCACATGCTTTACATGTGTT
TAGTCGAGGTTAAAAAAACGTCTAGGCCCCCCGAACCACGGGGACGTGGTTTTCCTTTGAAAAACACGAT
GATAAGCTTGCCACAACCCACAAGGAGACGACCTTCCATGACCGAGTACAAGCCCACGGTGCGCCTCGCC
ACCCGCGACGACGTCCCCCGGGCCGTACGCACCCTCGCCGCCGCGTTCGCCGACTACCCCGCCACGCGCC
ACACCGTCGACCCGGACCGCCACATCGAGCGGGTCACCGAGCTGCAAGAACTCTTCCTCACGCGCGTCGG
GCTCGACATCGGCAAGGTGTGGGTCGCGGACGACGGCGCCGCGGTGGCGGTCTGGACCACGCCGGAGAGC
GTCGAAGCGGGGGCGGTGTTCGCCGAGATCGGCCCGCGCATGGCCGAGTTGAGCGGTTCCCGGCTGGCCG
CGCAGCAACAGATGGAAGGCCTCCTGGCGCCGCACCGGCCCAAGGAGCCCGCGTGGTTCCTGGCCACCGT
CGGCGTCTCGCCCGACCACCAGGGCAAGGGTCTGGGCAGCGCCGTCGTGCTCCCCGGAGTGGAGGCGGCC
GAGCGCGCCGGGGTGCCCGCCTTCCTGGAGACCTCCGCGCCCCGCAACCTCCCCTTCTACGAGCGGCTCG
GCTTCACCGTCACCGCCGACGTCGAGGTGCCCGAAGGACCGCGCACCTGGTGCATGACCCGCAAGCCCGG
TGCCTGACGCCCGCCCCACGACCCGCAGCGCCCGACCGAAAGGAGCGCACGACCCCATGGCTCCGACCGA
AGCCACCCGGGGCGGCCCCGCCGACCCCGCACCCGCCCCCGAGGCCCACCGACTCTAGTCGAGGGCTGCA
GCGCTGCAGAGGCCGAGTGCAGAACTGCTCCAAAGGGACCTCAAGGCTTTCCGAGGGACACTAGGCTGAC
TCCATCGAGCCAGTGTAGAGATAAGCTTATCGATTAGTCCAATTTGTTAAAGACAGGATATCAGTGGTCC
AGGCTCTAGTTTTGACTCAACAATATCACCAGCTGAAGCCTATAGAGTACGAGCCATAGATAAAATAAAA
GATTTTATTTAGTCTCCAGAAAAAGGGGGGAATGAAAGACCCCACCTGTAGGTTTGGCAAGCTAGCTTAA
GTAACGCCATTTTGCAAGGCATGGAAAAATACATAACTGAGAATAGAGAAGTTCAGATCAAGGTCAGGAA
CAGATGGAACAGGGTCGACCCTAGAGAACCATCAGATGTTTCCAGGGTGCCCCAAGGACCTGAAATGACC
CTGTGCCTTATTTGAACTAACCAATCAGTTCGCTTCTCGCTTCTGTTCGCGCGCTTCTGCTCCCCGAGCT
CAATAAAAGAGCCCACAACCCCTCACTCGGGGCGCCAGTCCTCCGATTGACTGAGTCGCCCGGGTACCCG
TGTATCCAATAAACCCTCTTGCAGTTGCATCCGACTTGTGGTCTCGCTGTTCCTTGGGAGGGTCTCCTCT
GAGTGATTGACTACCCGTCAGCGGGGGTCTTTCATTTGGGGGCTCGTCCGGGATCGGGAGACCCCTGCCC
AGGGACCACCGACCCACCACCGGGAGGTAAGCTGGCTGCCTCGCGCGTTTCGGTGATGACGGTGAAAACC
TCTGACACATGCAGCTCCCGGAGACGGTCACAGCTTGTCTGTAAGCGGATGCCGGGAGCAGACAAGCCCG
TCAGGGCGCGTCAGCGGGTGTTGGCGGGTGTCGGGGCGCAGCCATGACCCAGTCACGTAGCGATAGCGGA
GTGTAGATCCGGCTGTGGAATGTGTGTCAGTTAGGGTGTGGAAAGTCCCCAGGCTCCCCAGCAGGCAGAA
GTATGCAAAGCATGCATCTCAATTAGTCAGCAACCAGGTGTGGAAAGTCCCCAGGCTCCCCAGCAGGCAG
AAGTATGCAAAGCATGCATCTCAATTAGTCAGCAACCATAGTCCCGCCCCTAACTCCGCCCATCCCGCCC
CTAACTCCGCCCAGTTCCGCCCATTCTCCGCCCCATGGCTGACTAATTTTTTTTATTTATGCAGAGGCCG
AGGCCGCCTCGGCCTCTGAGCTATTCCAGAAGTAGTGAGGAGGCTTTTTTGGAGGCCTAGGCTTTTGCAA
AAAGCTTACTGGCTTAACTATGCGGCATCAGAGCAGATTGTACTGAGAGTGCACCATATGCGGTGTGAAA
TACCGCACAGATGCGTAAGGAGAAAATACCGCATCAGGCGCTCTTCCGCTTCCTCGCTCACTGACTCGCT
GCGCTCGGTCGTTCGGCTGCGGCGAGCGGTATCAGCTCACTCAAAGGCGGTAATACGGTTATCCACAGAA
TCAGGGGATAACGCAGGAAAGAACATGTGAGCAAAAGGCCAGCAAAAGGCCAGGAACCGTAAAAAGGCCG
CGTTGCTGGCGTTTTTCCATAGGCTCCGCCCCCCTGACGAGCATCACAAAAATCGACGCTCAAGTCAGAG
GTGGCGAAACCCGACAGGACTATAAAGATACCAGGCGTTTCCCCCTGGAAGCTCCCTCGTGCGCTCTCCT
GTTCCGACCCTGCCGCTTACCGGATACCTGTCCGCCTTTCTCCCTTCGGGAAGCGTGGCGCTTTCTCATA
GCTCACGCTGTAGGTATCTCAGTTCGGTGTAGGTCGTTCGCTCCAAGCTGGGCTGTGTGCACGAACCCCC
CGTTCAGCCCGACCGCTGCGCCTTATCCGGTAACTATCGTCTTGAGTCCAACCCGGTAAGACACGACTTA
TCGCCACTGGCAGCAGCCACTGGTAACAGGATTAGCAGAGCGAGGTATGTAGGCGGTGCTACAGAGTTCT
TGAAGTGGTGGCCTAACTACGGCTACACTAGAAGGACAGTATTTGGTATCTGCGCTCTGCTGAAGCCAGT
TACCTTCGGAAAAAGAGTTGGTAGCTCTTGATCCGGCAAACAAACCACCGCTGGTAGCGGTGGTTTTTTT
GTTTGCAAGCAGCAGATTACGCGCAGAAAAAAAGGATCTCAAGAAGATCCTTTGATCTTTTCTACGGGGT
CTGACGCTCAGTGGAACGAAAACTCACGTTAAGGGATTTTGGTCATGAGATTATCAAAAAGGATCTTCAC
CTAGATCCTTTTAAATTAAAAATGAAGTTTTAAATCAATCTAAAGTATATATGAGTAAACTTGGTCTGAC
AGTTACCAATGCTTAATCAGTGAGGCACCTATCTCAGCGATCTGTCTATTTCGTTCATCCATAGTTGCCT
GACTCCCCGTCGTGTAGATAACTACGATACGGGAGGGCTTACCATCTGGCCCCAGTGCTGCAATGATACC
GCGAGACCCACGCTCACCGGCTCCAGATTTATCAGCAATAAACCAGCCAGCCGGAAGGGCCGAGCGCAGA
AGTGGTCCTGCAACTTTATCCGCCTCCATCCAGTCTATTAATTGTTGCCGGGAAGCTAGAGTAAGTAGTT
CGCCAGTTAATAGTTTGCGCAACGTTGTTGCCATTGCTGCAGGCATCGTGGTGTCACGCTCGTCGTTTGG
TATGGCTTCATTCAGCTCCGGTTCCCAACGATCAAGGCGAGTTACATGATCCCCCATGTTGTGCAAAAAA
GCGGTTAGCTCCTTCGGTCCTCCGATCGTTGTCAGAAGTAAGTTGGCCGCAGTGTTATCACTCATGGTTA
TGGCAGCACTGCATAATTCTCTTACTGTCATGCCATCCGTAAGATGCTTTTCTGTGACTGGTGAGTACTC
AACCAAGTCATTCTGAGAATAGTGTATGCGGCGACCGAGTTGCTCTTGCCCGGCGTCAACACGGGATAAT
ACCGCGCCACATAGCAGAACTTTAAAAGTGCTCATCATTGGAAAACGTTCTTCGGGGCGAAAACTCTCAA
GGATCTTACCGCTGTTGAGATCCAGTTCGATGTAACCCACTCGTGCACCCAACTGATCTTCAGCATCTTT
TACTTTCACCAGCGTTTCTGGGTGAGCAAAAACAGGAAGGCAAAATGCCGCAAAAAAGGGAATAAGGGCG
ACACGGAAATGTTGAATACTCATACTCTTCCTTTTTCAATATTATTGAAGCATTTATCAGGGTTATTGTC
TCATGAGCGGATACATATTTGAATGTATTTAGAAAAATAAACAAATAGGGGTTCCGCGCACATTTCCCCG
AAAAGTGCCACCTGACGTCTAAGAAACCATTATTATCATGACATTAACCTATAAAAATAGGCGTATCACG
AGGCCCTTTCGTCTTCAAGAATTAGCTTGGCCATTGCATACGTTGTATCCATATCATAATATGTACATTT
ATATTGGCTCATGTCCAACATTACCGCCATGTT
